Addgene plasmid #240279: pIDTsmart-EcYRS-4xYtR-ITR-GFP
Purpose: Express AAV2 transgene (EGFP) and EcYRS/tRNA for ncAA incorporation
Depositing lab: Abhishek Chatterjee. Depositing organization: Boston College. Publication: An Expanded Toolbox for Versatile Chemical Editing of Adeno-Associated Virus. Pham Q, Glicksman J, Han B, Koo D, Loynd C, Singha Roy SJ, Chatterjee A. Angew Chem Int Ed Engl. 2026 Jan 1:e16157. doi: 10.1002/anie.202516157. PubMed 41479173.
Backbone
  Vector backbone: pIDTsmart
  Vector type: Mammalian Expression, AAV
Growth in bacteria
  Bacterial resistance: Kanamycin, 50 μg/mL
  Growth temperature: 37°C
  Growth strain: NEB Stable
  Copy number: High Copy
Gene/Insert 1
  Gene/Insert name: AAV2-ITR-EGFP
Gene/Insert 2
  Gene/Insert name: EcYRS
Gene/Insert 3
  Gene/Insert name: EcYtR
Terms and licenses: Academic/Nonprofit Terms; Industry Terms: Not Available to Industry
How to cite: pIDTsmart-EcYRS-4xYtR-ITR-GFP was a gift from Abhishek Chatterjee (Addgene plasmid # 240279 ; http://n2t.net/addgene:240279 ; RRID:Addgene_240279)
