[The description below was written by a language model from this plasmid's Addgene catalogue record and pLannotate feature annotations shown in this document.]
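Description:
pIDTsmart-EcYRS-4xYtR-ITR-GFP is a combined mammalian expression and AAV transfer plasmid built on the pIDTsmart backbone. It supplies both a packageable AAV2 reporter genome and the orthogonal translation machinery needed to incorporate noncanonical amino acids (ncAAs) in the producer cells. It replicates in E. coli from a high-copy ColE1/pUC-type origin and is selected with kanamycin through an aph(3')-Ia gene. The bacterial module is insulated by short transcription terminators (T7Te, tonB, T3Te).

The annotated sequence shows three functional units, all in the same orientation. The first is an AAV2 ITR-flanked cassette in which the CMV enhancer/promoter, followed by a β-globin-derived intron, drives EGFP with an hGH polyadenylation signal. This is the genome that would be encapsidated and reports transduction. Outside the ITRs, a second CMV enhancer/promoter drives E. coli tyrosyl-tRNA synthetase (EcYRS, annotated as tyrS) with a bGH poly(A) signal. The record does not state whether this is the wild-type enzyme or an engineered ncAA-specific variant. Between these two units lie four tandem copies of a human U6 promoter, each driving an E. coli amber-suppressor tyrosine tRNA (EcYtR, matched as supF). Together, the synthetase and tRNAs decode amber stop codons with an ncAA, presumably in a capsid gene supplied from a separate plasmid during AAV production, which yields virions that can be chemically modified.

The sequence record is flagged as an incorrect long-read sequencing result. In it, one ITR is detected intact and the other only as short fragments, so the feature table may not faithfully reflect the true plasmid, especially at the recombination-prone ITRs.
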