Features (pLannotate 1.2.2; 33 found; start..end, strand, type, name):
      1..588     +  rep_origin     ori: high-copy-number ColE1/pMB1/pBR322/pUC origin of replication
    600..627     -  terminator     T7Te terminator: phage T7 early transcription terminator
    651..1466    -  CDS            KanR: aminoglycoside phosphotransferase; aph(3')-Ia; confers resistance to kanamycin in bacteria or G418 (Geneticin®) in eukaryotes
   1467..1569    -  promoter       cat promoter: promoter of the E. coli cat gene encoding chloramphenicol acetyltransferase
   1570..1601    -  terminator     tonB terminator: bidirectional E. coli tonB-P14 transcription terminator
   1793..1809    -  promoter       SV40 promoter (fragment): SV40 enhancer and early promoter
   1813..2037    -  polyA_signal   bGH poly(A) signal: bovine growth hormone polyadenylation signal
   2084..3355    -  CDS            tyrS: SYY_ECOLI - Experimental evidence at protein level: Swiss-Prot protein existence level 1. Catalyzes the attachment of L-tyrosine to tRNA(Tyr) in a two- step reaction: tyrosine is first activated by ATP to form Tyr-AMP and then transferred to the acceptor end of tRNA(Tyr) (PubMed:4292198, PubMed:4579631). Can also mischarge tRNA(Tyr) with D-tyrosine, leading to the formation of D-tyrosyl-tRNA(Tyr), which can be hydrolyzed by the D-aminoacyl-tRNA deacylase (PubMed:4292198). In vitro, can also use the non-natural amino acid azatyrosine (PubMed:11006270). From Escherichia coli (strain K12).
   3381..3399    -  promoter       T7 promoter: promoter for bacteriophage T7 RNA polymerase
   3415..3448    -  LTR            5' LTR (truncated) (fragment): truncated 5' long terminal repeat (LTR) from HIV-1
   3444..3647    -  promoter       CMV promoter: human cytomegalovirus (CMV) immediate early promoter
   3648..3951    -  enhancer       CMV enhancer: human cytomegalovirus immediate early enhancer
   4026..4096    -  tRNA           supF (fragment): E. coli amber-suppressor tyrosine tRNA
   4110..4350    -  promoter       U6 promoter: RNA polymerase III promoter for human U6 snRNA
   4386..4456    -  tRNA           supF (fragment): E. coli amber-suppressor tyrosine tRNA
   4470..4710    -  promoter       U6 promoter: RNA polymerase III promoter for human U6 snRNA
   4746..4816    -  tRNA           supF (fragment): E. coli amber-suppressor tyrosine tRNA
   4830..5070    -  promoter       U6 promoter: RNA polymerase III promoter for human U6 snRNA
   5106..5176    -  tRNA           supF (fragment): E. coli amber-suppressor tyrosine tRNA
   5190..5430    -  promoter       U6 promoter: RNA polymerase III promoter for human U6 snRNA
   5471..5611    -  repeat_region  AAV2 ITR: inverted terminal repeat of adeno-associated virus serotype 2 inverted
   5651..6127    -  polyA_signal   hGH poly(A) signal: human growth hormone polyadenylation signal
   6165..6184    -  misc_feature   MCS (fragment): multiple cloning site
   6186..6902    -  CDS            EGFP: EGFP is a basic (constitutively fluorescent) green fluorescent protein published in 1996, derived from Aequorea victoria. It is reported to be a rapidly-maturing weak dimer with moderate acid sensitivity.
   6932..6979    -  CDS            HBB (fragment): HBB_COLGU - Experimental evidence at transcript level: Swiss-Prot protein existence level 2. Involved in oxygen transport from the lung to the various peripheral tissues. From Colobus guereza (Mantled guereza) (Eastern black-and-white colobus monkey).
   6983..7329    -  intron         β-globin intron (fragment): internally truncated intron from human β-globin
   7334..7361    -  intron         CMV intron (fragment): modified intron A from human cytomegalovirus (CMV)
   7510..7713    -  promoter       CMV promoter: human cytomegalovirus (CMV) immediate early promoter
   7714..8017    -  enhancer       CMV enhancer: human cytomegalovirus immediate early enhancer
   8128..8155    -  repeat_region  AAV2 ITR (fragment): inverted terminal repeat of adeno-associated virus serotype 2 inverted
   8184..8211    -  repeat_region  AAV2 ITR (fragment): inverted terminal repeat of adeno-associated virus serotype 2 inverted
   8410..8427    +  CDS            lacZα (fragment): LacZα fragment of β-galactosidase; lacZ fragment
   8426..8445    +  terminator     T3Te terminator (fragment): phage T3 early transcription terminator
>Addgene plasmid #240279 | pIDTsmart-EcYRS-4xYtR-ITR-GFP | addgene full sequence | sequence record 482463 | Incorrect Addgene Long Read Sequencing Result
TTGAGATCCTTTTTTTCTGCGCGTAATCTGCTGCTTGCAAACAAAAAAACCACCGCTACCAGCGGTGGTT
TGTTTGCCGGATCAAGAGCTACCAACTCTTTTTCCGAGGTAACTGGCTTCAGCAGAGCGCAGATACCAAA
TACTGTTCTTCTAGTGTAGCCGTAGTTAGGCCACCACTTCAAGAACTCTGTAGCACCGCCTACATACCTC
GCTCTGCTAATCCTGTTACCAGTGGCTGCTGCCAGTGGCGATAAGTCGTGTCTTACCGGGTTGGACTCAA
GACGATAGTTACCGGATAAGGCGCAGCGGTCGGGCTGAACGGGGGGTTCGTGCACACAGCCCAGCTTGGA
GCGAACGACCTACACCGAACTGAGATACCTACAGCGTGAGCTATGAGAAAGCGCCACGCTTCCCGAAGGG
AGAAAGGCGGACAGGTATCCGGTAAGCGGCAGGGTCGGAACAGGAGAGCGCACGAGGGAGCTTCCAGGGG
GAAACGCCTGGTATCTTTATAGTCCTGTCGGGTTTCGCCACCTCTGACTTGAGCATCGATTTTTGTGATG
CTCGTCAGGGGGGCGGAGCCTATGGAAAAACGCCAGCAACGCAGAAAGGCCCACCCGAAGGTGAGCCAGG
TGATTACATTTAGGTCCTCATTAGAAAAACTCATCGAGCATCAAGTGAAACTGCAATTTATTCATATCAG
GATTATCAATACCATATTTTTGAAAAAGCCGTTTCTGTAATGAAGGAGAAAACTCACCGAGGCAGTTCCA
TAGGATGGCAAGATCCTGGTATCGGTCTGCGATTCCGACTCGTCCAACATCAATACAACCTATTAATTTC
CCCTCGTCAAAAATAAGGTTATCAAGTGAGAAATCACCATGAGTGACGACTGAATCCGGTGAGAATGGCA
AGAGTTTATGCATTTCTTTCCAGACTTGTTCAACAGGCCAGCCATTACGCTCGTCATCAAAATCACTCGC
ACCAACCAAACCGTTATTCATTCGTGATTGCGCCTGAGCGAGACGAAATACGCGATCGCCGTTAAAAGGA
CAATTACAAACAGGAATCGAATGCAACCGGCGCAGGAACACTGCCAGCGCATCAACAATATTTTCACCTG
AATCAGGATATTCTTCTAATACCTGGAATGCTGTTTTCCCTGGGATCGCAGTGGTGAGTAACCATGCATC
ATCAGGAGTACGGATAAAATGCTTGATGGTCGGAAGAGGCATAAATTCCGTCAGCCAGTTTAGCCTGACC
ATCTCATCTGTAACATCATTGGCAACGCTACCTTTGCCATGTTTCAGAAACAACTCTGGCGCATCGGGCT
TCCCATACAATCGATAGATTGTCGCACCTGATTGCCCGACATTATCGCGAGCCCATTTATACCCATATAA
ATCAGCATCCATGTTGGAATTTAATCGCGGCTTCAAGCAAGACGTTTCCCGTTGAATATGGCTCATTTTA
GCTTCCTTAGCTCCTGAAAATCTCGATAACTCAAAAAATACGCCCGGTAGTGATCTTATTTCATTATGGT
GAAAGTTGGAACCTCTTACGTGCCGATCAAGTCAAAAGCCTCCGGTCGGAGGCTTTTGACTTTCTGCTAT
GGAGGTCAGGTATGATTTAAATGGTCAGTATTGAGCCTCAGGAAACAGCTATGACATCAAGCTGACTAGA
TAATCTAGCTGATCGTGGACCGATCATACGTATAATGCCGTAAGATCACGGGTCGCAGCACAGCTCGCGG
TCCAGTAGTGATCGACACTGCTCGATCCGCTCGCACCCCTAGGGTTCTTTCCGCCTCAGAAGCCATAGAG
CCCACCGCATCCCCAGCATGCCTGCTATTGTCTTCCCAATCCTCCCCCTTGCTGTCCTGCCCCACCCCAC
CCCCCAGAATAGAATGACACCTACTCAGACAATGCGATGCAATTTCCTCATTTTATTAGGAAAGGACAGT
GGGAGTGGCACCTTCCAGGGTCAAGGAAGGCACGGGGGAGGGGCAAACAACAGATGGCTGGCAACTAGAA
GGCACAGTCGAGGCTGATCAGCGGGTTTAAACGGGCCCTCTAGACTCGAGTTATTTCCAGCAAATCAGAC
AGTAATTCTTTTTACCGCGACGCAGTAAGGTAAAACGACCAAACAGACGATCTTCTTCTTTAAAGAAGTA
TTCAGGATCGGACTGTTTTTCACCGTTAATGGTGATGGCATTGGAGGCGATAGTTTTACGTGCCTGACCA
CGGGAAGGTTGCAGTTCAGAATCGACCAGTGCCTGCATCAGGTCTGCGCCCTTTTCCATCTCAACCATCG
GTACGCCGTCCTGCGCCAGCTGTTCGAAGTCCGCTTCACTCAGCGCACTCAAAGAACCGCTGAACAGGCA
TTCGGTAATACGTTTTGCCGCCTGTAAACCTTCTTCACCGTGAACCAGACGAGTCACCTGCTCCGCCAGT
ACATACTGGGCGCGCGGTGCTTTACCGCTGTTTTTATCTTCTTCTTCCAGGGCGTTGATCTCTTCAATGC
TCATAAAGGTGAAGAACTTCAGGAAGCGGTAAACGTCGGCACGCGCAGTGTTGATCCAGAACTGGTAGAA
TTTGTACGGGCTGGTTTTCTTCGGATCTAACCAGACTGCGCCGCCTTCAGTTTTACCAAATTTGGTGCCA
TCTGCTTTAGTGATCAGCGGAACGGTCAGGCCAAACACCTGATTCTGATGCAGACGACGGGTCAGGTCGA
TACCAGAAGTGATGTTACCCCACTGGTCAGAACCACCAATTTGCAGCACCACACCGTACTGTTTGTTACA
ACAGGCATAACAATAACCCTGCAACAGGTTGTAGGAAAACTCAGTGAACGAAATCCCCTGATCTTCACGG
TTGAGACGCTGCTTAACCGCTTCTTTGTTGATCATCTGGTTAACGGAGAAGTGTTTGCCAATATCGCGCA
GGAAGGTCAGCACATTCATATTGCCGAACCAGTCATAGTTGTTCGCCGCGATAGCAGAGTTTTCTCCACA
GTCGAAATCGAGGAACGGGGCAACCTGCTTACGGATTTTGTCCACCCACTCCTGAACAGTTTCTTCGGTG
TTCAGCTTACGCTCGGCAGCTTTGAAGCTCGGGTCGCCAATCAGACCCGTCGCGCCGCCTACAACCGCAA
CCGGCTTGTGGCCCGCCTGCTGGAAGCGTTTCAGGCATAACAATGGAACAAGATGCCCCAAATGCAAGCT
GTCAGCGGTAGGATCGAAGCCGCACCCGAGCGCGATCGGGCCTTGCGCCAGTCGCTCTGCTAACGCTTCC
TCGTCCGTCACCTGGGCTACCAGCCCCCGCTCTTGCAATTGTTTAATCAAGTTACTGCTTGCCATGGTGG
CGCTAGCCAGCTTGGGTCTCCCTATAGTGAGTCGTATTAATTTCGATAAGCCAGTAAGCAGTGGGTTCTC
TAGTTAGCCAGAGAGCTCTGCTTATATAGACCTCCCACCGTACACGCCTACCGCCCATTTGCGTCAATGG
GGCGGAGTTGTTACGACATTTTGGAAAGTCCCGTTGATTTTGGTGCCAAAACAAACTCCCATTGACGTCA
ATGGGGTGGAGACTTGGAAATCCCCGTGAGTCAAACCGCTATCCACGCCCATTGATGTACTGCCAAAACC
GCATCACCATGGTAATAGCGATGACTAATACGTAGATGTACTGCCAAGTAGGAAAGTCCCATAAGGTCAT
GTACTGGGCATAATGCCAGGCGGGCCATTTACCGTCATTGACGTCAATAGGGGGCGTACTTGGCATATGA
TACACTTGATGTACTGCCAAGTGGGCAGTTTACCGTAAATACTCCACCCATTGACGTCAATGGAAAGTCC
CTATTGGCGTTACTATGGGAACATACGTCATTATTGACGTCAATGGGCGGGGGTCGTTGGGCGGTCAGCC
AGGCGGGCCATTTACCGTAAGTTATGTAACGCGGAACTCCATATATGGGCTATGAACTAATGACCCCGTA
ATTGATTACTATTAATAACTAGCAAAAAATGGGACGGGAAGGATTCGAACCTTCGAAGTCTGTGACGGCA
GATTTAGAGTCTGCTCCCTTTGGCCGCTCGGGAACCGTCCCGGTGTTTCGTCCTTTCCACAAGATATATA
AAGCCAAGAAATCGAAATACTTTCAAGTTACGGTAAGCATATGATAGTCCATTTTAAAACATAATTTTAA
AACTGCAAACTACCCAAGAAATTATTACTTTCTACGTCACGTATTTTGTACTAATATCTTTGTGTTTACA
GTCAAATTAATTCTAATTATCTCTCTAACAGCCTTGTATCGTATATGCAAATATGAAGGAATCATGGGAA
ATAGGCCCTCTTCCTGCCCGAGGTACCCCTAGCAAAAAATGGGACGGGAAGGATTCGAACCTTCGAAGTC
TGTGACGGCAGATTTAGAGTCTGCTCCCTTTGGCCGCTCGGGAACCGTCCCGGTGTTTCGTCCTTTCCAC
AAGATATATAAAGCCAAGAAATCGAAATACTTTCAAGTTACGGTAAGCATATGATAGTCCATTTTAAAAC
ATAATTTTAAAACTGCAAACTACCCAAGAAATTATTACTTTCTACGTCACGTATTTTGTACTAATATCTT
TGTGTTTACAGTCAAATTAATTCTAATTATCTCTCTAACAGCCTTGTATCGTATATGCAAATATGAAGGA
ATCATGGGAAATAGGCCCTCTTCCTGCCCGAGGTACCCCTAGCAAAAAATGGGACGGGAAGGATTCGAAC
CTTCGAAGTCTGTGACGGCAGATTTAGAGTCTGCTCCCTTTGGCCGCTCGGGAACCGTCCCGGTGTTTCG
TCCTTTCCACAAGATATATAAAGCCAAGAAATCGAAATACTTTCAAGTTACGGTAAGCATATGATAGTCC
ATTTTAAAACATAATTTTAAAACTGCAAACTACCCAAGAAATTATTACTTTCTACGTCACGTATTTTGTA
CTAATATCTTTGTGTTTACAGTCAAATTAATTCTAATTATCTCTCTAACAGCCTTGTATCGTATATGCAA
ATATGAAGGAATCATGGGAAATAGGCCCTCTTCCTGCCCGAGGTACCCCTAGCAAAAAATGGGACGGGAA
GGATTCGAACCTTCGAAGTCTGTGACGGCAGATTTAGAGTCTGCTCCCTTTGGCCGCTCGGGAACCGTCC
CGGTGTTTCGTCCTTTCCACAAGATATATAAAGCCAAGAAATCGAAATACTTTCAAGTTACGGTAAGCAT
ATGATAGTCCATTTTAAAACATAATTTTAAAACTGCAAACTACCCAAGAAATTATTACTTTCTACGTCAC
GTATTTTGTACTAATATCTTTGTGTTTACAGTCAAATTAATTCTAATTATCTCTCTAACAGCCTTGTATC
GTATATGCAAATATGAAGGAATCATGGGAAATAGGCCCTCTTCCTGCCCGAGGTACCCCTAGGGGTGCGA
GCGGATCGAGCCTGCAGGCAGCTGCGCGCTCGCTCGCTCACTGAGGCCGCCCGGGCAAAGCCCGGGCGTC
GGGCGACCTTTGGTCGCCCGGCCTCAGTGAGCGAGCGAGCGCGCAGAGAGGGAGTGGCCAACTCCATCAC
TAGGGGTTCCTGCGGCCGCTCGGTCCGCACGTGGTTACCTACAAAATCAGAAGGACAGGGAAGGGAGCAG
TGGTTCACGCCTGTAATCCCAGCAATTTGGGAGGCCAAGGTGGGTAGATCACCTGAGATTAGGAGTTGGA
GACCAGCCTGGCCAATATGGTGAAACCCCGTCTCTACCAAAAAAACAAAAATTAGCTGAGCCTGGTCATG
CATGCCTGGAATCCCAACAACTCGGGAGGCTGAGGCAGGAGAATCGCTTGAACCCAGGAGGCGGAGATTG
CAGTGAGCCAAGATTGTGCCACTGCACTCCAGCTTGGTTCCCAATAGACCCCGCAGGCCCTACAGGTTGT
CTTCCCAACTTGCCCCTTGCTCCATACCACCCCCCTCCACCCCATAATATTATAGAAGGACACCTAGTCA
GACAAAATGATGCAACTTAATTTTATTAGGACAAGGCTGGTGGGCACTGGAGTGGCAACTTCCAGGGCCA
GGAGAGGCACTGGGGAGGGGTCACAGGGATGCCACCCGTAGATCTCTCGAGCAGCGCTGCTCGAGGCAAG
CTTACTTGAGCTCGAGATCTGAGTACTTGTACAGCTCGTCCATGCCGAGAGTGATCCCGGCGGCGGTCAC
GAACTCCAGCAGGACCATGTGATCGCGCTTCTCGTTGGGGTCTTTGCTCAGGGCGGACTGGGTGCTCAGG
TAGTGGTTGTCGGGCAGCAGCACGGGGCCGTCGCCGATGGGGGTGTTCTGCTGGTAGTGGTCGGCGAGCT
GCACGCTGCCGTCCTCGATGTTGTGGCGGATCTTGAAGTTCACCTTGATGCCGTTCTTCTGCTTGTCGGC
CATGATATAGACGTTGTGGCTGTTGTAGTTGTACTCCAGCTTGTGCCCCAGGATGTTGCCGTCCTCCTTG
AAGTCGATGCCCTTCAGCTCGATGCGGTTCACCAGGGTGTCGCCCTCGAACTTCACCTCGGCGCGGGTCT
TGTAGTTGCCGTCGTCCTTGAAGAAGATGGTGCGCTCCTGGACGTAGCCTTCGGGCATGGCGGACTTGAA
GAAGTCGTGCTGCTTCATGTGGTCGGGGTAGCGGCTGAAGCACTGCACGCCGTAGGTCAGGGTGGTCACG
AGGGTGGGCCAGGGCACGGGCAGCTTGCCGGTGGTGCAGATGAACTTCAGGGTCAGCTTGCCGTAGGTGG
CATCGCCCTCGCCCTCGCCGGACACGCTGAACTTGTGGCCGTTTACGTCGCCGTCCAGCTCGACCAGGAT
GGGCACCACCCCGGTGAACAGCTCCTCGCCCTTGCTCACCATTCAGAATTCAATCGATGTTCGAATCCCA
ATTCTTTGCCAAAGTGATGGGCCAGCACACAGACCAGCACGTTGCCCAGGAGCTGTGGGAGGAAGATAAG
AGGTATGAACATGATTAGCAAAAGGGCCTAGCTTGGACTCAGAATAATCCAGCCTTATCCCAACCATAAA
ATAAAAGCAGAATGGTAGCTGGATTGTAGCTGCTATTAGCAATATGAAACCTCTTACATCAGTTACAATT
TATATGCAGAAATATTTATATGCAGAAATATTGCTATTGCCTTAACCCAGAAATTATCACTGTTATTCTT
TAGAATGGTGCAAAGAGGCATGATACATTGTATCATTATTGCCCTGAAAGAAAGAGATTAGGGAAAGTAT
TAGAAATAAGATAAACAAAAAAGTATATTAAAAGAAGAAAGCATTTTTTGTGGGCCTATAGACTCTATAG
GCGGTACTTACGTCACTCTTGGCACGGGGAATCCGCGTTCCAATGCACCGTTCCCGGCCGGGATTCGAAT
CCGCGGAGGCTGGATCGGTCCCGGTGTCTTCTATGGAGGTCAAAACAGCGTGGATGGCGTCTCCAGGCGA
TCTGACGGTTCACTAAACGAGCTCTGCTTATATAGACCTCCCACCGTACACGCCTACCGCCCATTTGCGT
CAATGGGGCGGAGTTGTTACGACATTTTGGAAAGTCCCGTTGATTTTGGTGCCAAAACAAACTCCCATTG
ACGTCAATGGGGTGGAGACTTGGAAATCCCCGTGAGTCAAACCGCTATCCACGCCCATTGATGTACTGCC
AAAACCGCATCACCATGGTAATAGCGATGACTAATACGTAGATGTACTGCCAAGTAGGAAAGTCCCATAA
GGTCATGTACTGGGCATAATGCCAGGCGGGCCATTTACCGTCATTGACGTCAATAGGGGGCGTACTTGGC
ATATGATACACTTGATGTACTGCCAAGTGGGCAGTTTACCGTAAATACTCCACCCATTGACGTCAATGGA
AAGTCCCTATTGGCGTTACTATGGGAACATACGTCATTATTGACGTCAATGGGCGGGGGTCGTTGGGCGG
TCAGCCAGGCGGGCCATTTACCGTAAGTTATGTAACGCGGAACTCCATATATGGGCTATGAACTAATGAC
CCCGTAATTGATTACTATTAATAACTAGACGCGTGCGGCCGCAGGAACCCCTAGTGATGGAGTTGGCCAC
TCCCTCTCTGCGCGCTCGCTCGCTCACTGAGGCCGGGCGACCAAAGGTCGCCCGACGCCCGGGCGGCCTC
AGTGAGCGAGCGAGCGCGCAGCTGCCTGCAGGTATTTGCGGCCGCCCTAGCGGATCGACGAGAGCAGCGC
GACTGGATCTGTCGCCCGTCTCAAACGCAACCCTCCGGCGGTCGCATATCATTCAGGACGAGCCTCAGAC
TCCAGCGTAACTGGACTGCAATCAACTCACTGGCTCACCTTCCGGTCCACGATCAGCTAGAATCAAGCTG
ACTAGATAAACTGGCCGTCGTTTTACACGGGTGGGCCTTTCTTCGGTAGAAAATCAAAGGATCTTC
